>Addgene plasmid #224413 | pBa.KIF13B | depositor partial sequence | sequence record 439551 | Kif 13b
ATGGGAGACTCCAAAGTGAAAGTGGCGGTACGGGTCCGGCCAATGAACCGACGAGAAATTGACTTACATA
CCAAATGTGTGGTGGATGTTGAAGCGAACAAAGTTATTCTGAATCCTGTAAATACAAATCTTTCCAAAGG
AGATGCCCGGGGCCAGCCAAAGATCTTTGCTTATGATCACTGTTTCTGGTCCATGGATGAATCTGTCCGA
GAGAAGTATGCAGGTCAAGAAGATGTTTTCAAGTGCCTTGGGGAGAACATTCTTCAGAATGCATTTGATG
GCTACAACGCCTGTATCTTTGCTTATGGGCAGACAGGGTCTGGAAAGTCCTACACCATGATGGGCACTGC
TGACCAACCTGGATTAATCCCAAGGCTCTGTAGTGGACTCTTTGAACGAACCCAGAAAGAGGAAAATGAA
GAACAGAGTTTTAAAGTCGAAGTGTCGTACATGGAAATTTATAATGAAAAAGTCCGAGACCTTCTTGACC
CCAAAGGAAGCCGTCAGACGTTGAAAGTGAGAGAGCACAGTGTGTTGGGACCCTACGTGGATGGACTTTC
TAAACTGGCTGTCACAAGCTACAAGGATATTGAGTCTCTGATGTCTGAGGGCAACAAGTCTCGGACAGTT
GCTGCAACCAACATGAACGAGGAAAGTAGCCGTTCCCATGCAGTCTTCAAAATCACCCTGACACATACTC
TGTATGATGTGAAGTCTGGGACATCTGGAGAGAAAGTGGGCAAGCTGAGCTTAGTGGATTTAGCTGGCAG
TGAACGAGCCACGAAAACCGGAGCTGCGGGCGACAGGCTGAAGGAGGGCAGCAACATCAACAAGTCCCTC
ACAACCCTGGGTCTGGTTATCTCTGCCCTAGCTGATCAGGGTGCTGGCAAAAACAAAAATAAATTTGTTC
CCTATCGGGACTCAGTTCTCACATGGCTGCTCAAGGACAGTCTGGGAGGTAATAGCAAGACCGCCATGGT
GGCCACTGTGAGCCCCGCTGCAGATAACTATGACGAAACCCTCTCAACCCTGAGGTACGCAGATCGAGCA
AAGCACATCGTCAACCATGCTGTGGTGAATGAGGATCCGAATGCTCGGATTATCCGAGATCTGCGGGAGG
AGGTGGAGAAGCTCCGGGAGCAGCTGACCAAGGCAGAGGCAATGAAATCTCCAGAGCTGAAAGATCGTCT
GGAAGAATCGGAGAAACTCATCCAGGAAATGACTGTGACCTGGGAGGAGAAACTAAGGAAAACTGAGGAG
ATTGCGCAGGAGCGGCAAAAGCAGCTTGAGAGCCTTGGCATATCTCTTCAGACTTCTGGAATCAAGGTTG
GGGATGACAAGTGCTTCCTGGTTAACCTGAATGCTGACCCAGCTCTGAATGAACTCCTGGTGTACTACTT
AAAGGAGCACACGCTGATAGGGTCGGCCAATTCTCAGGACATCCAGCTCTGCGGGATGGGCATCCTCCCT
GAGCACGGCATCATAGACATCACGCCCGAGGGCCAGGTTGTGCTGACTCCTCAGAAGAACACCAGAACAT
TTGTCAATGGGTCTTCTGTCTCCAGCCCCATCCAGCTGCACCATGGGGACAGGATACTGTGGGGAAACAA
CCATTTCTTCAGACTCAATCTGCCAAAAAAGAAAAAGAAAGCAGAGCGAGAGGACGAGGACCGTGAGGCA
TCCCTGAAAAACGACAGTAGTTCTGAGCAGCTGGATGCCGACGGCGACTCCTCCAGTGAGGTGTCCAGCG
AGATCAACTTCAACTTTGAGTATGCACAGATGGAGGTGACCATGAAGGCTCTGGGCAGCAATGACCCAAT
GCAGTCCATACTGAGCAGCCTAGAACAGCAGCATGAGGAGGAGAAGCGGTCTGCTCTGGAGCGCCAGAGG
CTCATGTACGAACACGAACTGGAACAGCTTCGAAGAAGGCTGTCTCCTGAGAGGCAGGACTGCCGCGGTG
TGGACCGGCTCTCCTTCCACTCGCCCAGTGCCCAGCAGCGCTTGAAACAGTGGGCTGAAGAGAGAGAAGC
AACATTGAATAACAGCTTGATGAGGCTGAGGGAGCAGATTGTAAAGGCCAACCTGCTGGTTCGGGAAGCT
AGTTACATCGCAGAAGAGTTGGATAAAAGAACCGAGTATAAAGTTACCCTCCAGATTCCAACCTCCAGTC
TGGATGCCAATAGGAAGCGAGGCTCTCTCCTCAGTGAACCTGCCATCCAGGTGAGAAGAAAGGGCAAAGG
AAAGCAGATTTGGTCTTTGGAAAAGCTGGAAAACAGGCTTTTGGATATGAGAGACCTCTACCAGGAGTGG
AAGGAGTGTGAAGAAGACAGCCCGGTTAGCCGGTCCTACTTCAAGCGTGCTGACCCATTCTATGATGAGC
AGGAAAACCATAGTCTCATCGGTGTGGCCAATGTCTTCCTGGAGACCCTGTTTTATGACGTGAAGTTACA
GTATGCTGTGCCGATCATCAACCAGAAGGGAGAGGTGGCAGGCCGGCTGCATGTGGAGGTGATGCGACTC
AGTGGGGCTATTGGGGAGAGGATTGCAGGAGGAGACGATCCTACAGAGGTCAGCTCTGAAAAGGAAGCCC
AGGAGAACAGGCTGGTCTGCATGGTTAAAATACTCCAAGCCACAGGGTTGCCGCAGCATCTGTGTCACTT
TGTCTTCTGCAAATATGACTTCTGGGATCAGCAGGAGCCAGTGACCGTTGCCCCTGAAGTGGATACGTCT
TCGTCTCCCACCAGCAAGCAGCCACAGTGTATGGTTGTGTTCGATCACTGCAGTGAGTTCAGTGTTAACA
TCACAGAAGACTTCATTGAATATCTCTCAGAAGGGGCCCTAGCCATTGAAGTATATGGACATAAAATGAA
TGATCCCCGGAAAAACCCAGCCCTGTGGGACTTGGGGATCATCCAAGCAAAAACAAGGAGTCTTCGGGAC
AGGTGGAGTGAAGTCACCAGAAAGTTGGAATTCTGGGTTCAGATCTTGGAACAGAATGAGAATGGTGATT
ACTGTCCGGTGGAAGTAATTGCTGCAAAAGATGTCCCCACAGGAGGGATCTTCCAGCTCCGACAGGGGCA
GTCTCGGCGAGTTCAAGTTGAAGTGAAGTCTGTGCAGGAGTCAGGAACTTTACCACTGATGGAAGAGTGC
ATATTGTCAGTTGGCATTGGGTGTGTGAAAGTTAGGCCACTCCGGTCCCCTAAGATCCACGAGAATGTCC
ATGAGGAAGAGGAGGACATGGACAGCTACCAGGATAGGGATTTAGAGCGGCTTCGTAGAAAATGGCTCAA
TGCATTAACCAAACGTCAAGAATACTTGGATCAACAACTGCAGAAGCTTGTCAGTAAACATGACAAAACT
GAGGATGATGCTGACCGAGAGGCACAGCTCCTGGAGATGCGGCTGACGCTCACAGAGGAAAGAAATGCAG
TGATGGTGCCTTCTGCTGGGAGTGGCATTCCAGGGGCCCCTGCAGAATGGACCCCAGTGCCTGGGATGGA
GACCCACATTCCTGTTATATTTCTTGACTTAAATGCGGATGATTTCAGCTCTCAGGATAATCTCGATGAC
CCAGAAGCAGGATGGGATGCTACCCTGACTGGGGAAGAGGAGGAGGAGTTCTTTGAGCTGCAGATTGTGA
AACAACACGATGGAGAGGTGAAGGCAGAGGCCTCCTGGGACTCTGCAGTGCACAGCTGTCCTCAACTCAG
TAAGGGCACACCTGCTGACGAGCGAGTGTTCCTCATCCTGCGAGTGACTGTCCAGCTCAGCCATCCTGCC
GACATGCAGCTGGTCCTACGCAAGAGGATTTGTGTCCATGTTCATGGGCGCCAGGGCTTTGCTCAAAGTC
TCCTCAAAAAGATGTCTCACCGGAGCTCTATTCCTGGCTGTGGAGTGACCTTTGAAATCGTCTCCAATAT
TCCAGAGGATGCCCAGGGAGTGGAGGAGCGAGAGGCACTGGCAAGGATGGCAGCTAACGTGGAAAACCCA
GCATCTGCTGACTCCGAGGCCTATATTGAGAAGTACTTGAGGAGTGTGCTGGCCGTGGAAAACCTCCTGA
CTTTAGATCGCCTGCGTCAGGAAGTGGCCGTGAAGGAGCAGCTGACGGGGAAGGGGAAGCTGAGCCGAAG
GAGTATCAGCTCCCCCAGCATGAACAGATTGTCAGGAAGCCGGCAGGAGCTTAGCCCATCCCACAGTCTA
GGCAGCAACAAGGGCCGGTGGGAAAGTCAACAGGATGTGTCCCAAACACTAGTTTCCAGAGGAATAGCTC
CAGGCCCTCCAGCTCTCTCTGTTTCGCCCCAAAATAACCAGTCTCCTGATCCTGGACTGGGAGGCGTGGC
AGCCTCTTACTTGAACCCAGTGAAGTCCCTGGTGCCACAGATGCCAAAGCTGCTGAAGTCTCTCTTCCCT
GTTCGGGATGACAGAAGGGGGAGACACTCATCTCCCCTTGCACACCAGCCCGTGCCCCGAATCTTGGTGC
AGCCTACCTTCTCAGATACCTGGGCAACAAGGACAGAGGAGGTGAGTCACCAGGTTGGGGCTGCCCCACT
TGCAGAGGTGATGGCGGCCCCTGCAGTAAAGATCTGTGACAAACCTGTCAAAGTGTCTTCCCCTCCATCT
CCCATGGTGGTTACTCAGCCCCCAGAAGGACAGGATGGACCACCCAGCCCTTTGAGTGAAGCTTCAAGTG
GCTACTTCTCTCACAGTGTCTCTTCTGCCACCCTGTCAGAAACACTCACCTTAGGCCTGGACACCACAGG
CCTCGGCAGCCAGACGCCTGGTTCCCCCCCTGCCCTGTGTCAGGTCACCCCAGAGCCTGAGCTGGCTTTC
CTCTCCTGCACACTAAGCCATCCTCCTGCCCCAGAGGAGGCCCACGTACCTGCAGCTCCTACTCAAAGCA
CAGAGCTGGAGGTTCCCAGAGCACCTCTTCTTTCTGAACCCGCGTCTGCTGTACCCACGTCCCCATTCAG
AATCCGGAAAGTGCGGACCTCAGAGCTTAAGTCCTTCACAGGCATGCTGGGTGGTGCCTCCTCCGGAGCA
GAGGAGGACCCCCTGGCTTCAGAAGACCCCAGCAATGCTAGGGGACAGACTCTGGGGAGGCTAGAAGTAA
CATCTGACTCTGAGGATGCCAGCGAAGTCCCTGAGTGGCTCAGGGAGGGAGAGTATGTTGTTGTGGGCAC
CAACAAGACGGGCATTGTACGGTATATTGGACCAACTGATTTCCAGGAGGGAACATGGATTGGTGTGGAG
CTGGATCTGCCTGCAGGAAAGAATGATGGCTCCATTGGTGGGAAACAGTATTTCAGGTGCAACCCTGGCT
ATGGGCTGCTGGTGAGGCCCAGCCGGGTCCGCAGGGCTGTGGGCACTGGGCGCAGGCGCAGTTCAGGGCT
CCAGCCTCAGGGAGCCCCAGAGGTCCGCAGAAGTGCTACCATCTCGGGCTCTGCCACCAACCTGGCTTCA
CTGACAGCTGCACTGGCCAAGGGAGACAGGAGTTACAAGAATCCTGAGAACCGGAAGTCCTGGGCCAGCT
AA
