[The description below was written by a language model from this plasmid's Addgene catalogue record.]
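Description:
pBa.KIF13B is a mammalian expression plasmid built on the pBeta-Actin (pBa) backbone, in which a chicken beta-actin promoter drives expression of mouse Kif13b. The insert is recorded as about 5.5 kb, consistent with a full-length coding sequence for this large kinesin, although the record does not explicitly say whether it is full length. No epitope tag, fluorescent protein fusion or other reporter is listed, so the construct appears to express the untagged motor protein. The record also does not describe a polyadenylation signal, a mammalian selection marker or the restriction sites used for cloning. In bacteria the plasmid is maintained at high copy number under ampicillin selection. The specific origin of replication is not stated, and no feature table is available to confirm the individual elements.

Kif13b (also known as GAKIN) is a kinesin-3 family motor involved in microtubule-based vesicle transport. The chicken beta-actin promoter gives constitutive expression in many mammalian cell types, including cultured neurons. The associated publication concerns kinesin regulation in the proximal axon and dendrite-selective transport, so the plasmid most likely serves for transient expression of Kif13b in neuronal or other mammalian cells to study polarized vesicle trafficking. The depositor notes that the pBa vector is prone to recombination. This explains why a recombination-deficient stable cloning strain is recorded as the host, and why recombination-based cloning methods are discouraged when modifying the plasmid.
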