Addgene plasmid #224413: pBa.KIF13B
Purpose: Mammalian expression of Kif 13b
Depositing lab: Marvin Bentley. Depositing organization: Rensselaer Polytechnic Institute. Publication: Kinesin Regulation in the Proximal Axon is Essential for Dendrite-selective Transport. Mendoza CS, Plowinske CR, Montgomery AC, Quinones GB, Banker G, Bentley M. Mol Biol Cell. 2024 Jun 1;35(6):ar81. doi: 10.1091/mbc.E23-11-0457. Epub 2024 Apr 10. PubMed 38598291.
Backbone
  Vector backbone: pBeta-Actin
  Vector type: Mammalian Expression
Growth in bacteria
  Bacterial resistance: Ampicillin, 100 μg/mL
  Growth temperature: 37°C
  Growth strain: NEB Stable
  Copy number: High Copy
Gene/Insert
  Gene/Insert name: Kif 13b
  Species: M. musculus (mouse)
  Insert size (bp): 5532
  Entrez Gene: Kif13b (a.k.a. 5330429L19Rik, 6030414C01, C130021D12Rik, GAKIN)
  Promoter: Chicken Beta actin
  Cloning method: Restriction Enzyme; 5′ cloning site Unknown (unknown if destroyed)
Terms and licenses: Academic/Nonprofit Terms; Industry Terms: Not Available to Industry
Depositor comments: pBa vector is susceptable to recombination and should not be grown in fast growing bacteria or cloned using recombination.
How to cite: pBa.KIF13B was a gift from Marvin Bentley (Addgene plasmid # 224413 ; http://n2t.net/addgene:224413 ; RRID:Addgene_224413)
